Addgene plasmid #146183: pAc5.1B-DmAdh-PTC64-V5His6_E
Purpose: Insect Expression of DmAdh-PTC64
Depositing lab: Elisa Izaurralde. Depositing organization: Max Planck Institute for Developmental Biology. Publication: Nonsense-mediated mRNA decay in Drosophila: at the intersection of the yeast and mammalian pathways. Gatfield D, Unterholzner L, Ciccarelli FD, Bork P, Izaurralde E. EMBO J. 2003 Aug 1. 22(15):3960-70. 10.1093/emboj/cdg371 PubMed 12881430.
Backbone
  Vector backbone: Unknown
  Vector type: Insect Expression
Growth in bacteria
  Bacterial resistance: Ampicillin, 100 μg/mL
  Growth temperature: 37°C
  Growth strain: DH5alpha
  Copy number: Low Copy
Gene/Insert
  Gene/Insert name: DmAdh-PTC64
  Species: D. melanogaster (fly)
  Entrez Gene: Adh (a.k.a. Dmel_CG3481, ADH, Adh3, BG:DS01486.8, CG32954, CG3481, DM-ADH, DmADH, Dmel\CG3481, Dreg-1, Reg-1, T16, adh, dADH)
  Cloning method: Unknown
Terms and licenses: Academic/Nonprofit Terms; Industry Terms: Not Available to Industry
Depositor comments: genomic Adh DNA NCBI:NT_033779.4 locus:156661.....16230; 16201.......16565. Plasmids from this collection were made available to the research community and donated after the lab closed. Please note that the sequence provided by the depositing laboratory may be theoretical/predicted or based on Sanger sequencing results. There may be discrepancies between sequencing results obtained by Addgene and the depositor sequence. If an Addgene verified sequence is not available, please contact before placing your order to request that our lab fully sequence the plasmid.
How to cite: pAc5.1B-DmAdh-PTC64-V5His6_E was a gift from Elisa Izaurralde (Addgene plasmid # 146183 ; http://n2t.net/addgene:146183 ; RRID:Addgene_146183)
