[The description below was written by a language model from this plasmid's Addgene catalogue record and pLannotate feature annotations shown in this document.]
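Description:
pAc5.1B-DmAdh-PTC64-V5His6_E is an insect-cell expression plasmid of about 6.2 kb carrying a reporter version of the Drosophila melanogaster alcohol dehydrogenase (Adh) gene. The catalogue lists the backbone as unknown, although the name and the annotated parts point to a pAc5.1-type vector. The insert is driven by the constitutive D. melanogaster actin 5C (Ac5) promoter. In E. coli the plasmid is maintained through a ColE1/pUC-type origin and selected with ampicillin via the β-lactamase gene and its own promoter. The feature annotation calls the origin high-copy, whereas the catalogue lists the plasmid as low copy. Short fragments of a tetracycline resistance gene and of SV40 large T antigen are also annotated. They appear to be non-functional backbone remnants.

The insert derives from genomic Adh DNA, according to the depositor comments. This fits the feature table, where the Adh coding sequence is detected as two separate fragments with a gap between them that is suggestive of an intron. The name "PTC64" implies a premature termination codon at position 64 of the reading frame, though the record does not describe the mutation explicitly. A V5 epitope tag lies downstream of Adh, and the name indicates a following His6 tag that is not annotated. An SV40 polyadenylation signal is annotated after the cassette. With a premature stop, the C-terminal tags would not be expected to be translated.

The stated purpose is insect expression of DmAdh-PTC64, and the associated publication concerns nonsense-mediated mRNA decay in Drosophila. The construct is therefore most plausibly a PTC-containing NMD reporter transcript for transfection into Drosophila cells, presumably compared with a wild-type Adh counterpart.
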