Features (pLannotate 1.2.2; 10 found; start..end, strand, type, name):
     56..2568    +  promoter       Ac5 promoter: Drosophila melanogaster actin 5C promoter
   2613..2711    +  CDS            Adh (fragment): ADH_DROME - Experimental evidence at protein level: Swiss-Prot protein existence level 1. From Drosophila melanogaster (Fruit fly).
   2777..3445    +  CDS            Adh (fragment): ADH_DROME - Experimental evidence at protein level: Swiss-Prot protein existence level 1. From Drosophila melanogaster (Fruit fly).
   3473..3514    +  CDS            V5 tag: epitope tag from simian virus 5
   3614..3748    -  polyA_signal   SV40 poly(A) signal: SV40 polyadenylation signal
   3771..3855    -  CDS            large T antigen (fragment): large T antigen from SV40 (simian virus 40)
   3856..4326    +  CDS            TcR (fragment): tetracycline efflux protein; tet; confers resistance to tetracycline
   4370..4958    -  rep_origin     ori: high-copy-number ColE1/pMB1/pBR322/pUC origin of replication
   5129..5989    -  CDS            AmpR: β-lactamase; bla; confers resistance to ampicillin, carbenicillin, and related antibiotics
   5990..6094    -  promoter       AmpR promoter: bla
>Addgene plasmid #146183 | pAc5.1B-DmAdh-PTC64-V5His6_E | depositor full sequence | sequence record 288628 | Full Sequence
CTTCAAGGAATTAATTCTATATTCTAAAAACACAAATGATACTTCTAAAAAAAATCATGAATGGCATCAA
CTCTGAATCAAATCTTTGCAGATGCACCTACTTCTCATTTCCACTGTCACATCATTTTTCCAGATCTCGC
TGCCTGTTATGTGGCCCACAAACCAAGACACGTTTTATGGCCATTAAAGCTGGCTGATCGTCGCCAAACA
CCAAATACATATCAATATGTACATTCGAGAAAGAAGCGATCAAAGAAGCGTCTTCGGGCGAGTAGGAGAA
TGCGGAGGAGAAGGAGAACGAGCTGATCTAGTATCTCTCCACAATCCAATGCCAACTGACCAACTGGCCA
TATTCGGAGCAATTTGAAGCCAATTTCCATCGCCTGGCGATCGCTCCATTCTTGGCTATATGTTTTTCAC
CGTTCCCGGGGCCATTTTCAAAGACTCGTCGGTAAGATAAGATTGTGTCACTCGCTGTCTCTCTTCATTT
GTCGAAGAATGCTGAGGAATTTCGCGATGACGTCGGCGAGTATTTTGAAGAATGAGAATAATTTGTATTT
ATACGAAAATCAGTTAGTGGAATTTTCTACAAAAACATGTTATCTATAGATAATTTTGTTGCAAAATATG
TTGACTATGACAAAGATTGTATGTATATACCTTTAATGTATTCTCATTTTCTTATGTATTTATAATGGCA
ATGATGATACTGATGATATTTTAAGATGATGCCAGACCACAGGCTGATTTCTGCGTCTTTTGCCGAACGC
AGTGCATGTGCGGTTGTTGTTTTTTGGAATAGTTTCAATTTTCGGACTGTCCGCTTTGATTTCAGTTTCT
TGGCTTATTCAAAAAGCAAAGTAAAGCCAAAAAAGCGAGATGGCAATACCAAATGCGGCAAAACGGTAGT
GGAAGGAAAGGGGTGCGGGGCAGCGGAAGGAAGGGTGGGGCGGGGCGTGGCGGGGTCTGTGGCTGGGCGC
GACGTCACCGACGTTGGAGCCACTCCTTTGACCATGTGTGCGTGTGTGTATTATTCGTGTCTCGCCACTC
GCCGGTTGTTTTTTTCTTTTTATCTCGCTCTCTCTAGCGCCATCTCGTACGCATGCTCAACGCACCGCAT
GTTGCCGTGTCCTTTATGCGTCATTTTGGCTCGAAATAGGCAATTATTTAAACAAAGATTAGTCAACGAA
AACGCTAAAATAAATAAGTCTACAATATGGTTACTTATTGCCATGTGTGTGCAGCCAACGATAGCAACAA
AAGCAACAACACAGTGGCTTTCCCTCTTTCACTTTTTGTTTGCAAGCGCGTGCGAGCAAGACGGCACGAC
CGGCAAACGCAATTACGCTGACAAAGAGCAGACGAAGTTTTGGCCGAAAAACATCAAGGCGCCTGATACG
AATGCATTTGCAATAACAATTGCGATATTTAATATTGTTTATGAAGCTGTTTGACTTCAAAACACACAAA
AAAAAAAATAAAACAAATTATTTGAAAGAGAATTAGGAATCGGACAGCTTATCGTTACGGGCTAACAGCA
CACCGAGACGAAATAGCTTACCTGACGTCACAGCCTCTGGAAGAACTGCCGCCAAGCAGAGAGAGAGAGA
AAAAGAGGGAGAGCAGCTTAGACCGCATGTGCTTGTGTGTGAGGCGTCTCTCTCTTCGTCTCCTGTTTGC
GCAAACGCATAGACTGCACTGAGAAAATCGATTACCTATTTTTTATGAATGAATATTTGCACTATTACTA
TTCAAAACTATTAAGATAGCAATCACATTCAATAGCCAAATACTATACCACCTGAGCGATGCAACGAAAT
GATCAATTTGAGCAAAAATGCTGCATATTTAGGACGGCATCATTATAGAAATGCTTCTTGCTGTGTACTT
TTCTCTCGTCTGGCAGCTGTTTCGCCGTTATTGTTAAAACCGGCTTAAGTTAGGTGTGTTTTCTACGACT
AGTGATGCCCCTACTAGAAGATGTGTGTTGCACAAATGTCCCTGAATAACCAATTTGAAGTGCAGATAGC
AGTAAACGTAAGCTAATATGAATATTATTTAACTGTAATGTTTTAATATCGCTGGACATTACTAATAAAC
CCACTATAAACACATGTACATATGTATGTTTTGGCATACAATGAGTAGTTGGGGAAAAAATGTGTAAAAG
CACCGTGACCATCACAGCATAAAGATAACCAGCTGAAGTATCGAATATGAGTAACCCCCAAATTGAATCA
CATGCCGCAACTGATAGGACCCATGGAAGTACACTCTTCATGGCGATATACAAGACACACACAAGCACGA
ACACCCAGTTGCGGAGGAAATTCTCCGTAAATGAAAACCCAATCGGCGAACAATTCATACCCATATATGG
TAAAAGTTTTGAACGCGACTTGAGAGCGGAGAGCATTGCGGCTGATAAGGTTTTAGCGCTAAGCGGGCTT
TATAAAACGGGCTGCGGGACCAGTTTTCATATCACTACCGTTTGAGTTCTTGTGCTGTGTGGATACTCCT
CCCGACACAAAGCCGCTCCATCAGCCAGCAGTCGTCTAATCCAGAGACCCCGGATCGGGGTACCTACTAG
TCCAGTGTGGTGGAATTCCAACATGTCGTTTACTTTGACCAACAAGAACGTGATTTTCGTTGCCGGTCTG
GGAGGCATTGGTCTGGACACCAGCAAGGAGCTGCTCAAGCGCGATCTGAAGGTAACTATGCGATGCCCAC
AGGCTCCATGCAGCGATGGAGGTTAATCTCGTGTATTCAATCCTAGAACCTGGTGATCCTCGACCGCATT
GAGAACCCGGCTGCCATTGCCGAGCTGAAGGCAATCAATCCAAAGGTGACCGTCACCTTCTACCCCTAAG
ATGTGACCGTGCCCATTGCCGAGACCACCAAGCTGCTGAAGACCATCTTCGCCCAGCTGAAGACCGTCGA
TGTCCTGATCAACGGAGCTGGTATCCTGGACGATCACCAGATCGAGCGCACCATTGCCGTCAACTACACT
GGCCTGGTCAACACCACGACGGCCATTCTGGACTTCTGGGACAAGCGCAAGGGCGGTCCCGGTGGTATCA
TCTGCAACATTGGATCCGTCACTGGATTCAATGCCATCTACCAGGTGCCCGTCTACTCCGGCACCAAGGC
CGCCGTGGTCAACTTCACCAGCTCCCTGGCGAAACTGGCCCCCATTACCGGCGTGACCGCTTACACCGTG
AACCCCGGCATCACCCGCACCACCCTGGTGCACAAGTTCAACTCCTGGTTGGATGTTGAGCCCCAGGTTG
CTGAGAAGCTCCTGGCTCATCCCACCCAGCCATCGTTGGCCTGCGCCGAGAACTTCGTCAAGGCTATCGA
ACTGAACCAGAACGGAGCCATCTGGAAACTGGACTTGGGCACCCTGGAGGCCATCCAGTGGACCAAGCAC
TGGGACTCCGGCATCTCGAGTCTAGAGGGCCCGCGGTTCGAAGGTAAGCCTATCCCTAACCCTCTCCTCG
GTCTCGATTCTACGCGTACCGGTCATCATCACCATCACCATTGAGTTTAAACCCGCTGATCAGCCTCGAC
TGTGCCTTCTAAGGCCTGAGCTCGCTGATCAGCCTCGATCGAGGATCCAGACATGATAAGATACATTGAT
GAGTTTGGACAAACCACAACTAGAATGCAGTGAAAAAAATGCTTTATTTGTGAAATTTGTGATGCTATTG
CTTTATTTGTAACCATTATAAGCTGCAATAAACAAGTTAACAACAACAATTGCATTCATTTTATGTTTCA
GGTTCAGGGGGAGGTGTGGGAGGTTTTTTAAAGCAAGTAAAACCTCTACAAATGTGGTATGGCTGATTAT
GATCAGTCGACCGATGCCCTTGAGAGCCTTCAACCCAGTCAGCTCCTTCCGGTGGGCGCGGGGCATGACT
ATCGTCGCCGCACTTATGACTGTCTTCTTTATCATGCAACTCGTAGGACAGGTGCCGGCAGCGCTCTGGG
TCATTTTCGGCGAGGACCGCTTTCGCTGGAGCGCGACGATGATCGGCCTGTCGCTTGCGGTATTCGGAAT
CTTGCACGCCCTCGCTCAAGCCTTCGTCACTGGTCCCGCCACCAAACGTTTCGGCGAGAAGCAGGCCATT
ATCGCCGGCATGGCGGCCGACGCGCTGGGCTACGTCTTGCTGGCGTTCGCGACGCGAGGCTGGATGGCCT
TCCCCATTATGATTCTTCTCGCTTCCGGCGGCATCGGGATGCCCGCGTTGCAGGCCATGCTGTCCAGGCA
GGTAGATGACGACCATCAGGGACAGCTTCAAGGATCGCTCGCGGCTCTTACCAGCCAGCAAAAGGCCAGG
AACCGTAAAAAGGCCGCGTTGCTGGCGTTTTTCCATAGGCTCCGCCCCCCTGACGAGCATCACAAAAATC
GACGCTCAAGTCAGAGGTGGCGAAACCCGACAGGACTATAAAGATACCAGGCGTTTCCCCCTGGAAGCTC
CCTCGTGCGCTCTCCTGTTCCGACCCTGCCGCTTACCGGATACCTGTCCGCCTTTCTCCCTTCGGGAAGC
GTGGCGCTTTCTCAATGCTCACGCTGTAGGTATCTCAGTTCGGTGTAGGTCGTTCGCTCCAAGCTGGGCT
GTGTGCACGAACCCCCCGTTCAGCCCGACCGCTGCGCCTTATCCGGTAACTATCGTCTTGAGTCCAACCC
GGTAAGACACGACTTATCGCCACTGGCAGCAGCCACTGGTAACAGGATTAGCAGAGCGAGGTATGTAGGC
GGTGCTACAGAGTTCTTGAAGTGGTGGCCTAACTACGGCTACACTAGAAGGACAGTATTTGGTATCTGCG
CTCTGCTGAAGCCAGTTACCTTCGGAAAAAGAGTTGGTAGCTCTTGATCCGGCAAACAAACCACCGCTGG
TAGCGGTGGTTTTTTTGTTTGCAAGCAGCAGATTACGCGCAGAAAAAAAGGATCTCAAGAAGATCCTTTG
ATCTTTTCTACGGGGTCTGACGCTCAGTGGAACGAAAACTCACGTTAAGGGATTTTGGTCATGAGATTAT
CAAAAAGGATCTTCACCTAGATCCTTTTAAATTAAAAATGAAGTTTTAAATCAATCTAAAGTATATATGA
GTAAACTTGGTCTGACAGTTACCAATGCTTAATCAGTGAGGCACCTATCTCAGCGATCTGTCTATTTCGT
TCATCCATAGTTGCCTGACTCCCCGTCGTGTAGATAACTACGATACGGGAGGGCTTACCATCTGGCCCCA
GTGCTGCAATGATACCGCGAGACCCACGCTCACCGGCTCCAGATTTATCAGCAATAAACCAGCCAGCCGG
AAGGGCCGAGCGCAGAAGTGGTCCTGCAACTTTATCCGCCTCCATCCAGTCTATTAATTGTTGCCGGGAA
GCTAGAGTAAGTAGTTCGCCAGTTAATAGTTTGCGCAACGTTGTTGCCATTGCTGCAGGCATCGTGGTGT
CACGCTCGTCGTTTGGTATGGCTTCATTCAGCTCCGGTTCCCAACGATCAAGGCGAGTTACATGATCCCC
CATGTTGTGCAAAAAAGCGGTTAGCTCCTTCGGTCCTCCGATCGTTGTCAGAAGTAAGTTGGCCGCAGTG
TTATCACTCATGGTTATGGCAGCACTGCATAATTCTCTTACTGTCATGCCATCCGTAAGATGCTTTTCTG
TGACTGGTGAGTACTCAACCAAGTCATTCTGAGAATAGTGTATGCGGCGACCGAGTTGCTCTTGCCCGGC
GTCAACACGGGATAATACCGCGCCACATAGCAGAACTTTAAAAGTGCTCATCATTGGAAAACGTTCTTCG
GGGCGAAAACTCTCAAGGATCTTACCGCTGTTGAGATCCAGTTCGATGTAACCCACTCGTGCACCCAACT
GATCTTCAGCATCTTTTACTTTCACCAGCGTTTCTGGGTGAGCAAAAACAGGAAGGCAAAATGCCGCAAA
AAAGGGAATAAGGGCGACACGGAAATGTTGAATACTCATACTCTTCCTTTTTCAATATTATTGAAGCATT
TATCAGGGTTATTGTCTCATGAGCGGATACATATTTGAATGTATTTAGAAAAATAAACAAATAGGGGTTC
CGCGCACATTTCCCCGAAAAGTGCCACCTGACGTCTAAGAAACCATTATTATCATGACATTAACCTATAA
AAATAGGCGTATCACGAGGCCCTTTCGT
